>Addgene plasmid #247995 | SPLICa:ER-MT (High Affinity) | addgene full sequence | sequence record 493025 | Addgene NGS Result
AAAGCGGGCAGTGAGCGCAACGCAATTAATGTGAGTTAGCTCACTCATTAGGCACCCCAGGCTTTACACT
TTATGCTTCCGGCTCGTATGTTGTGTGGAATTGTGAGCGGATAACAATTTCACACAGGAAACAGCTATGA
CCATGATTACGCCAAGCTCTAGCTAGAGGTCGACGGTATACAGACATGATAAGATACATTGATGAGTTTG
GACAAACCACAACTAGAATGCAGTGAAAAAAATGCTTTATTTGTGAAATTTGTGATGCTATTGCTTTATT
TGTAACCATTATAAGCTGCAATAAACAAGTTGGGGTGGGCGAAGAACTCCAGCATGAGATCCCCGCGCTG
GAGGATCATCCAGCCGGCGTCCCGGAAAACGATTCCGAAGCCCAACCTTTCATAGAAGGCGGCGGTGGAA
TCGAAATCTCGTGATGGCAGGTTGGGCGTCGCTTGGTCGGTCATTTCGAACCCCAGAGTCCCGCTCAGAA
GAACTCGTCAAGAAGGCGATAGAAGGCGATGCGCTGCGAATCGGGAGCGGCGATACCGTAAAGCACGAGG
AAGCGGTCAGCCCATTCGCCGCCAAGCTCTTCAGCAATATCACGGGTAGCCAACGCTATGTCCTGATAGC
GGTCCGCCACACCCAGCCGGCCACAGTCGATGAATCCAGAAAAGCGGCCATTTTCCACCATGATATTCGG
CAAGCAGGCATCGCCATGGGTCACGACGAGATCCTCGCCGTCGGGCATGCGCGCCTTGAGCCTGGCGAAC
AGTTCGGCTGGCGCGAGCCCCTGATGCTCTTCGTCCAGATCATCCTGATCGACAAGACCGGCTTCCATCC
GAGTACGTGCTCGCTCGATGCGATGTTTCGCTTGGTGGTCGAATGGGCAGGTAGCCGGATCAAGCGTATG
CAGCCGCCGCATTGCATCAGCCATGATGGATACTTTCTCGGCAGGAGCAAGGTGAGATGACAGGAGATCC
TGCCCCGGCACTTCGCCCAATAGCAGCCAGTCCCTTCCCGCTTCAGTGACAACGTCGAGCACAGCTGCGC
AAGGAACGCCCGTCGTGGCCAGCCACGATAGCCGCGCTGCCTCGTCCTGCAGTTCATTCAGGGCACCGGA
CAGGTCGGTCTTGACAAAAAGAACCGGGCGCCCCTGCGCTGACAGCCGGAACACGGCGGCATCAGAGCAG
CCGATTGTCTGTTGTGCCCAGTCATAGCCGAATAGCCTCTCCACCCAAGCGGCCGGAGAACCTGCGTGCA
ATCCATCTTGTTCAATCATGCGAAACGATCCTCATCCTGTCTCTTGATCAGATCCGAAAATGGATATACA
AGCTCCCGGGAGCTTTTTGCAAAAGCCTAGGCCTCCAAAAAAGCCTCCTCACTACTTCTGGAATAGCTCA
GAGGCAGAGGCGGCCTCGGCCTCTGCATAAATAAAAAAAATTAGTCAGCCATGGGGCGGAGAATGGGCGG
AACTGGGCGGAGTTAGGGGCGGGATGGGCGGAGTTAGGGGCGGGACTATGGTTGCTGACTAATTGAGATG
CATGCTTTGCATACTTCTGCCTGCTGGGGAGCCTGGGGACTTTCCACACCTGGTTGCTGACTAATTGAGA
TGCATGCTTTGCATACTTCTGCCTGCTGGGGAGCCTGGGGACTTTCCACACCCTAACTGACACACATTCC
ACAGAATTAATTCGCGTTAAATTTTTGTTAAATCAGCTCATTTTTTAACCAATAGGCCGAAATCGGCAAA
ATCCCTTATAAATCAAAAGAATAGACCGAGATAGGGT
[37 nt withheld, positions 1788-1824]
AAAGAACGTGGACTCCAACGTCAAAGG
[49 nt withheld, positions 1852-1900]
T
[91 nt withheld, positions 1902-1992]
G
[124 nt withheld, positions 1994-2117]
GGGGATACCCCCTAGAGCCCCAGCTGGTTCTTTCCGCCTCAGAAGCCATAGAGCCCACCGCATCCCCAGC
ATGCCTGCTATTGTCTTCCCAATCCTCCCCCTTGCTGTCCTGCCCCACCCCACCCCCCAGAATAGAATGA
CACCTACTCAGACAATGCGATGCAATTTCCTCATTTTATTAGGAAAGGACAGTGGGAGTGGCACCTTCCA
GGGTCAAGGAAGGCACGGGGGAGGGGCAAACAACAGATGGCTGGCAACTAGAAGGCACAGTCGAGGCTGA
TCAGCGGGTTTAAACGGGCCCTCTAGACTCGAGCGGCCGCTCATTTGGCTGTCATCATCCGCACGAATTC
CTCGTAGTTCACTTGGCCGTCGCCATCGATATCGGCTTCTCTCAGCATCTCGTCCACTTCTTCGTCGGTC
AGCTTCTCTCCCAGGTTGGTCACGATATGCCGCAGCTCTGCGGCGGAGATGTAGCTATTGCCGTCTTTGT
CGAACACGCCATAAGCCTCTCTAAGCTCCTCCTCTGTGTCCCGGTATTTCATCTTTCTGGCCATCATGGC
CAGGAACTCGGGGAAATCGATTGTTCCGTCGCCCTCGGCGTCCACCTCGTTGATCATGTCCTGCAGTTCG
GCCTCGGTGGGGTTTTGGCCCAGACTTCTCATCACGGTGCCCAGCTCTCTGGTGGTGATTGTTCCATCCC
CGTCCTTGTCGAACAGAGAGAACAGTTCCTTGATCTCGGCGATCTGCTCCTCGGTCAGCTGGTCGCTCTC
GCCTGTGGTGTAGGACCACTTGCTGGTAGAAATGATTGTCTTGTCGTTGGGGTAGGTCATAGTGCTTCTG
TTCCAGTCCAGGCCGCTGCTCAGCCGCCGCAGCACCCGCACGGCGTGGCCGGTCTTGTACCACTTCCTTC
TAGAGCTGTCGACCATGAATTCGGCCATGTTGTTATCCTCGCTGCTGGCTGTGCCGTTGGGGTCGCTCCG
TCTCTTTCTATCGAAGTAGATACAATAGCCGATAAACAGGGCGCCGCACACGCCGGCGGCGATGGCGGAG
TTTCTGCCCACCATAATGTCGGATCTAGGGCCAGGGTTTTCTTCCACGTCTCCGGCCTGTTTCAGCAGGC
TGAAGTTTGTAGCGCCGCTGCCACAAGCCAGTTCCTTCAGGCTTCCGTCGATCTTTTCTTTCTGCACCAG
TCTAGGGGCATCCACGAAATCCTTTCCGTTGTACAGGATGATGAAGAAGGTGCCGATGCTAGCCACGCCC
CAGAACAGCACGTAGGCCAGTGTCTCGGTCCAGGTGTCGCCGGCCATCAGCAGGCAGATGATGCACATGC
TGAAGGCCACGACCATGATGATAGGGAGAGCCAGGAAAACGCGCAGCTTTGATCCGCCACCGCTACCGCC
ATCGCCTCCGGTTCCTTCCAGCACCCGGAGCTTAGATCCACCGCCAGAGCCGCCGTCGCCACCGGTGCCC
ACTCTCAGCTTAGAGCCACCTCCGGAGCCGCCATCTCCTCCGGTGCCTGTAATGCTGTTGGTCATCACAG
GTCCATCAGCAGGAAATCCGGTGCCTTCCACCTGGGCTTCGCCGATGATGTGGCTCCCCTCGTATGTGTA
GCGGTAGTTGACGGTGAGGCTGGCGCCGTCCTCGAACTGCATGGTTCTGTGCACCTGGTAGCCGCTGCCG
TCCACCATGGCGGCCTGGAAGGGGCTCATGCCGTCAGGGTAAGGCAGGTACTGGTGGAAGCCGTAGCCGA
TGTGGGGGACCAGGATCCATGGAGAAAATTGCAGGTCGCCCATGGTGCTTTTCAGATTCAGTTCCTCGTA
GCCGCCATTAGGGTTGCCAGAGCCCTGTCCCACCATGTCAAAATCAACCCCGTTGATGCTGCCGAAAATG
TGCAGCTCGTGGGTGGCTGGCAGAGAAGCCATGTTGTCCTCCTCGCCCTTGGACACCATGCCTGTGCCGC
CAGAGCCGCCCACCACCTTATAAAGCTCATCCATCCCCATCACATCGGTCACGGCCTTCTGCCATTCCTT
GAAATTCAGCTCTGTCTTGCTGTGCTTCAGCTCGGTCTTTCTGAACACGTACATAGGCTGGTTCTTCAGG
TAATTAGCGGCCATAGGCTTGGCAAAGGTGTAGGTTGTTCTCACTGTGCACCGGTATCTTTTGCCGTCCA
TGGTGAATTCCACCACACTGGACTAGTGGATCCGAGCTCGGTACCAAGCTTAAGTTTAAACGCTAGCCAG
CTTGGGTCTCCCTATAGTGAGTCGTATTAATTTCGATAAGCCAGTAAGCAGTGGGTTCTCTAGTTAGCCA
GAGAGCTCTGCTTATATAGACCTCCCACCGTACACGCCTACCGCCCATTTGCGTCAATGGGGCGGAGTTG
TTACGACATTTTGGAAAGTCCCGTTGATTTTGGTGCCAAAACAAACTCCCATTGACGTCAATGGGGTGGA
GACTTGGAAATCCCCGTGAGTCAAACCGCTATCCACGCCCATTGATGTACTGCCAAAACCGCATCACCAT
GGTAATAGCGATGACTAATACGTAGATGTACTGCCAAGTAGGAAAGTCCCATAAGGTCATGTACTGGGCA
TAATGCCAGGCGGGCCATTTACCGTCATTGACGTCAATAGGGGGCGTACTTGGCATATGATACACTTGAT
GTACTGCCAAGTGGGCAGTTTACCGTAAATACTCCACCCATTGACGTCAATGGAAAGTCCCTATTGGCGT
TACTATGGGAACATACGTCATTATTGACGTCAATGGGCGGGGGTCGTTGGGCGGTCAGCCAGGCGGGCCA
TTTACCGTAAGTTATGTAACGCGGAACTCCATATATGGGCTATGAACTAATGACCCCGTAATTGATTACT
ATTAATAACTAGTCAATAATCAATGTCAACGCGTATATCTGGCCCGTACATCGCGAAGCAGCGCAAAACG
CCTAACCCTAAGCAGATTCTTCATGCAATTGTCGGTCAAGCCTTGCCTTGTTGTAGCTTAAATTTTGCTC
GCGCACTACTCAGCGACCTCCAACACACAAGCAGGGAGCAGATACTGGCTTAACTATGCGGCATCAGAGC
AGATTGTACTGAGAGTGCACCATAGGGGATCGGGAGATCTCCCGATCCGTCGACGTCAGGTGGCACTTTT
CGGGGAAATGTGCGCGGAACCCCTATTTGTTTATTTTTCTAAATACATTCAAATATGTATCCGCTCATGA
GACAATAACCCTGATAAATGCTTCAATAATATTGAAAAAGGAAGAGTATGAGTATTCAACATTTCCGTGT
CGCCCTTATTCCCTTTTTTGCGGCATTTTGCCTTCCTGTTTTTGCTCACCCAGAAACGCTGGTGAAAGTA
AAAGATGCTGAAGATCAGTTGGGTGCACGAGTGGGTTACATCGAACTGGATCTCAACAGCGGTAAGATCC
TTGAGAGTTTTCGCCCCGAAGAACGTTTTCCAATGATGAGCACTTTTAAAGTTCTGCTATGTGGCGCGGT
ATTATCCCGTATTGACGCCGGGCAAGAGCAACTCGGTCGCCGCATACACTATTCTCAGAATGACTTGGTT
GAGTACTCACCAGTCACAGAAAAGCATCTTACGGATGGCATGACAGTAAGAGAATTATGCAGTGCTGCCA
TAACCATGAGTGATAACACTGCGGCCAACTTACTTCTGACAACGATCGGAGGACCGAAGGAGCTAACCGC
TTTTTTGCACAACATGGGGGATCATGTAACTCGCCTTGATCGTTGGGAACCGGAGCTGAATGAAGCCATA
CCAAACGACGAGCGTGACACCACGATGCCTGTAGCAATGGCAACAACGTTGCGCAAACTATTAACTGGCG
AACTACTTACTCTAGCTTCCCGGCAACAATTAATAGACTGGATGGAGGCGGATAAAGTTGCAGGACCACT
TCTGCGCTCGGCCCTTCCGGCTGGCTGGTTTATTGCTGATAAATCTGGAGCCGGTGAGCGTGGGTCTCGC
GGTATCATTGCAGCACTGGGGCCAGATGGTAAGCCCTCCCGTATCGTAGTTATCTACACGACGGGGAGTC
AGGCAACTATGGATGAACGAAATAGACAGATCGCTGAGATAGGTGCCTCACTGATTAAGCATTGGTAACT
GTCAGACCAAGTTTACTCATATATACTTTAGATTGATTTAAAACTTCATTTTTAATTTAAAAGGATCTAG
GTGAAGATCCTTTTTGATAATCTCATGACCAAAATCCCTTAACGTGAGTTTTCGTTCCACTGAGCGTCAG
ACCCCGTAGAAAAGATCAAAGGATCTTCTTGAGATCCTTTTTTTCTGCGCGTAATCTGCTGCTTGCAAAC
AAAAAAACCACCGCTACCAGCGGTGGTTTGTTTGCCGGATCAAGAGCTACCAACTCTTTTTCCGAAGGTA
ACTGGCTTCAGCAGAGCGCAGATACCAAATACTGTTCTTCTAGTGTAGCCGTAGTTAGGCCACCACTTCA
AGAACTCTGTAGCACCGCCTACATACCTCGCTCTGCTAATCCTGTTACCAGTGGCTGCTGCCAGTGGCGA
TAAGTCGTGTCTTACCGGGTTGGACTCAAGACGATAGTTACCGGATAAGGCGCAGCGGTCGGGCTGAACG
GGGGGTTCGTGCACACAGCCCAGCTTGGAGCGAACGACCTACACCGAACTGAGATACCTACAGCGTGAGC
TATGAGAAAGCGCCACGCTTCCCGAAGGGAGAAAGGCGGACAGGTATCCGGTAAGCGGCAGGGTCGGAAC
AGGAGAGCGCACGAGGGAGCTTCCAGGGGGAAACGCCTGGTATCTTTATAGTCCTGTCGGGTTTCGCCAC
CTCTGACTTGAGCGTCGATTTTTGTGATGCTCGTCAGGGGGGCGGAGCCTATGGAAAAACGCCAGCAACG
CGGCCTTTTTACGGTTCCTGGCCTTTTGCTGGCCTTTTGCTCACATGTTCTTTCCTGCGTTATCCCCTGA
TTCTGTGGATAACCGTATTACCGCCTTTGAGTGAGCTGATACCGCTCGCCGCAGCCGAACGACCGAGCGC
AGCGAGTCAGTGAGCGAGGAAGCGGAAGAGCGCCCAATACGCAAACCGCCTCTCCCCGCGCGTTGGCCGA
TTCATTAATGCAGCTGGCACGACAGGTTTCCCGACTGG
Features (pLannotate 1.2.2; 26 found; start..end, strand, type, name):
     27..48      +  protein_bind   CAP binding site: CAP binding activates transcription in the presence of cAMP. E. coli catabolite activator protein
     63..93      +  promoter       lac promoter: promoter for the E. coli lac operon
    101..117     +  protein_bind   lac operator: The lac repressor binds to the lac operator to inhibit transcription in E. coli. This inhibition can be relieved by adding lactose or isopropyl-β-D-thiogalactopyranoside (IPTG). lac repressor encoded by lacI
    190..311     -  polyA_signal   SV40 poly(A) signal: SV40 polyadenylation signal
    306..464     -  CDS            ble (fragment): BLE_KLEPN - Experimental evidence at protein level: Swiss-Prot protein existence level 1. Binding protein with a strong affinity to the bleomycin family of antibiotics. Binds to CL990; an antimitotic-antibiotic compound. From Klebsiella pneumoniae.
    488..1279    -  CDS            neo: KKA2_KLEPN - Also known as kan, nptII. Experimental evidence at protein level: Swiss-Prot protein existence level 1. Resistance to kanamycin, neomycin, paromomycin, ribostamycin, butirosin and gentamicin B. From Klebsiella pneumoniae.
   1346..1675    -  promoter       SV40 promoter: SV40 enhancer and early promoter
   1689..2117    -  rep_origin     f1 ori (sequence partly withheld): f1 bacteriophage origin of replication; arrow indicates direction of (+) strand synthesis
   2138..2159    -  promoter       SV40 promoter (fragment): SV40 enhancer and early promoter
   2163..2387    -  polyA_signal   bGH poly(A) signal: bovine growth hormone polyadenylation signal
   2462..2884    -  CDS            CALMA_ARBPU: Experimental evidence at protein level: Swiss-Prot protein existence level 1. Calmodulin mediates the control of a large number of enzymes, ion channels and other proteins by Ca(2+). Among the enzymes to be stimulated by the calmodulin-Ca(2+) complex are a number of protein kinases and phosphatases. From Arbacia punctulata (Punctuate sea urchin).
   2894..2965    -  CDS            mNeonGreen (fragment): mNeonGreen is a basic (constitutively fluorescent) green/yellow fluorescent protein published in 2013, derived from Branchiostoma lanceolatum. It is reported to be a very rapidly-maturing monomer with moderate acid sensitivity.
   3083..3181    -  CDS            TOMM20 (fragment): TOM20_HUMAN - Also known as KIAA0016. Experimental evidence at protein level: Swiss-Prot protein existence level 1. Central component of the receptor complex responsible for the recognition and translocation of cytosolically synthesized mitochondrial preproteins. Together with TOM22 functions as the transit peptide receptor at the surface of the mitochondrion outer membrane and facilitates the movement of preproteins into the TOM40 translocation pore (By similarity). Required for the translocation across the mitochondrial outer membrane of cytochrome P450 monooxygenases. From Homo sapiens (Hum
   3201..3220    -  CDS            P2A (fragment): 2A peptide from porcine teschovirus-1 polyprotein Eukaryotic ribosomes fail to insert a peptide bond between the Gly and Pro residues, yielding separate polypeptides.
   3284..3484    -  CDS            SACM1L (fragment): SAC1_BOVIN - Also known as SAC1 From Bos taurus (Bovine).
   3635..4066    -  CDS            mNeonGreen (fragment): mNeonGreen is a basic (constitutively fluorescent) green/yellow fluorescent protein published in 2013, derived from Branchiostoma lanceolatum. It is reported to be a very rapidly-maturing monomer with moderate acid sensitivity.
   4094..4291    -  CDS            mNeonGreen (fragment): mNeonGreen is a basic (constitutively fluorescent) green/yellow fluorescent protein published in 2013, derived from Branchiostoma lanceolatum. It is reported to be a very rapidly-maturing monomer with moderate acid sensitivity.
   4368..4386    -  promoter       T7 promoter: promoter for bacteriophage T7 RNA polymerase
   4402..4435    -  LTR            5' LTR (truncated) (fragment): truncated 5' long terminal repeat (LTR) from HIV-1
   4431..4634    -  promoter       CMV promoter: human cytomegalovirus (CMV) immediate early promoter
   4635..5014    -  enhancer       CMV enhancer: human cytomegalovirus immediate early enhancer
   5169..5221    +  misc_feature   bom (fragment): basis of mobility region from pBR322
   5280..5384    +  promoter       AmpR promoter: bla
   5385..6245    +  CDS            AmpR: β-lactamase; bla; confers resistance to ampicillin, carbenicillin, and related antibiotics
   6416..7004    +  rep_origin     ori: high-copy-number ColE1/pMB1/pBR322/pUC origin of replication
   7187..14      +  CDS            lacI (fragment) (across the origin): lac repressor; lacI; The lac repressor binds to the lac operator to inhibit transcription in E. coli. This inhibition can be relieved by adding lactose or isopropyl-β-D-thiogalactopyranoside (IPTG).
