[The description below was written by a language model from this plasmid's Addgene catalogue record and pLannotate feature annotations shown in this document.]
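Description:
SPLICa:ER-MT (High Affinity) is a mammalian expression plasmid built on pcDNA3.1(+), about 7.3 kb in the sequenced record. It encodes a bipartite, genetically encoded biosensor that reports both endoplasmic reticulum–mitochondria contact sites and calcium transients occurring at those contacts. In bacteria it is maintained at high copy through a ColE1/pUC-type origin and selected with ampicillin via the β-lactamase gene. An f1 origin is also present. For mammalian cells, an SV40 promoter drives the neomycin phosphotransferase gene, terminated by an SV40 poly(A) signal, allowing G418 selection of stable transfectants.

The payload sits between the CMV enhancer/promoter and the bGH polyadenylation signal, with a T7 promoter just upstream of the coding region. It was cloned between EcoRI and NotI sites. The feature table indicates a single open reading frame split by a P2A peptide, so that two separate polypeptides are produced from one transcript. The first carries large mNeonGreen-derived segments followed by a SAC1 (SACM1L) fragment, which would plausibly serve as the ER membrane anchor. The second begins with a human TOMM20 fragment, a standard outer mitochondrial membrane targeting sequence, followed by a short mNeonGreen fragment and a calmodulin-like domain. This layout is consistent with a split-fluorescent-protein design, where the two halves reconstitute only when the ER and mitochondrial membranes are closely apposed and the calmodulin module makes the signal calcium-sensitive. The record does not spell out the exact mechanism or what distinguishes the "high affinity" variant, though the name presumably refers to calcium affinity. The annotated cassette spans more than the listed 1,400 bp insert size. Small lac, lacI, ble and HIV-1 LTR annotations appear to be backbone remnants or short automated matches.
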