Addgene plasmid #247995: SPLICa:ER-MT (High Affinity)
Purpose: Expresses the SPLICa reporter for ER-Mitochondria contacts and Calcium transients at the contact
Depositing lab: Tito Calì. Depositing organization: University of Padua. Publication: Bipartite Genetically Encoded Biosensors to Sense Calcium Ion Dynamics at Membrane-Membrane Contact Sites. Yamaguchi I, Barazzuol L, Dematteis G, Zhu W, Wen Y, Drobizhev M, Lim D, Campbell RE, Cali T, Nasu Y. Anal Chem. 2025 Sep 16;97(36):19848-19861. doi: 10.1021/acs.analchem.5c03831. Epub 2025 Sep 1. PubMed 40888292.
Backbone
  Vector backbone: pcDNA3.1(+)
  Vector type: Mammalian Expression
  Selectable markers: Neomycin (select with G418)
Growth in bacteria
  Bacterial resistance: Ampicillin, 100 μg/mL
  Growth temperature: 37°C
  Growth strain: DH5alpha
  Copy number: High Copy
Gene/Insert
  Gene/Insert name: SPLICa ER-MT (h)
  Species: H. sapiens (human)
  Insert size (bp): 1400
  Promoter: CMV
  Cloning method: Restriction Enzyme; 5′ cloning site EcoRI (unknown if destroyed); 3′ cloning site NotI (unknown if destroyed)
  Sequencing primers: 5′ none
Terms and licenses: Academic/Nonprofit Terms; Industry Terms: Not Available to Industry
How to cite: SPLICa:ER-MT (High Affinity) was a gift from Tito Calì (Addgene plasmid # 247995 ; http://n2t.net/addgene:247995 ; RRID:Addgene_247995)
